>Addgene plasmid #180523 | KTK_016 | addgene full sequence | sequence record 358828 | Addgene NGS Result
TGACTGCGTATTGGACCGTCCGCAAAGAACGTCCGATGAGCTTGGAAAGTGTTTTCTGGCTGACCACCAC
GGCGTTCTGGTGGCCCATCTGCGCCACGAGGTGATGCAGCAGCATTGCCGCCGTGGGTTTCCTCGCAATA
AGCCCGGCCCACGCCTCATGCGCTTTGCGTTCCGTTTGCACCCAGTGACCGGGCTTGTTCTTGGCTTGAA
TGCCGATTTCTCTGGACTGCGTGGCCATGCTTATCTCCATGCGGTAGGGGTGCCGCACGGTTGCGGCACC
ATGCGCAATCAGCTGCAACTTTTCGGCAGCGCGACAACAATTATGCGTTGCGTAAAAGTGGCAGTCAATT
ACAGATTTTCTTTAACCTACGCAATGAGCTATTGCGGGGGGTGCCGCAATGAGCTGTTGCGTACCCCCCT
TTTTTAAGTTGTTGATTTTTAAGTCTTTCGCATTTCGCCCTATATCTAGTTCTTTGGTGCCCAAAGAAGG
GCACCCCTGCGGGGTTCCCCCACGCCTTCGGCGCGGCTCCCCCTCCGGCAAAAAGTGGCCCCTCCGGGGC
TTGTTGATCGACTGCGCGGCCTTCGGCCTTGCCCAAGGTGGCGCTGCCCCCTTGGAACCCCCGCACTCGC
CGCCGTGAGGCTCGGGGGGCAGGCGGGCGGGCTTCGCCCTTCGACTGCCCCCACTCGCATAGGCTTGGGT
CGTTCCAGGCGCGTCAAGGCCAAGCCGCTGCGCGGTCGCTGCGCGAGCCTTGACCCGCCTTCCACTTGGT
GTCCAACCGGCAAGCGAAGCGCGCAGGCCGCAGGCCGGAGGCTTTTCCCCAGAGAAAATTAAAAAAATTG
ATGGGGCAAGGCCGCAGGCCGCGCAGTTGGAGCCGGTGGGTATGTGGTCGAAGGCTGGGTAGCCGGTGGG
CAATCCCTGTGGTCAAGCTCGTGGGCAGGCGCAGCCTGTCCATCAGCTTGTCCAGCAGGGTTGTCCACGG
GCCGAGCGAAGCGAGCCAGCCGGTGGCCGCTCGCGGCCATCGTCCACATATCCACGGGCTGGCAAGGGAG
CGCAGCGACCGCGCAGGGCGAAGCCCGGAGAGCAAGCCCGTAGGGGGGGCGCGCCCAGCTGTCTAGGGCG
GCGGATTTGTCCTACTCAGGAGAGCGTTCACCGACAAACAACAGATAAAACGAAAGGCCCAGTCTTTCGA
CTGAGCCTTTCGTTTTATTTGATGCCTTTAATTAAGGTCTCGTATGCGACGGGTCTTCGGCAGTGAGCGC
AACGCAATTAATGTGAGTTAGCTCACTCATTAGGCACCCCAGGCTTTACACTTTATGCTTCCGGCTCGTA
TGTTGTGTGGAATTGTGAGCGGATAACAATTTCACACAGGAAACAGCTATGACCATGATTACGCCAAGCT
TGCATGCCTGCAGGTCGACTCTAGAGGATCCCCGGGTACCGAGCTCGAATTCACTGGCCGTCGTTTTACA
ACGTCGTGACTGGGAAAACCCTGGCGTTACCCAACTTAATCGCCTTGCAGCACATCCCCCTTTCGCCAGC
TGGCGTAATAGCGAAGAGGCCCGCACCGATCGCCCTTCCCAACAGTTGCGCAGCCTGAATGGCGAATGGC
GCCTGATGCGGTATTTTCTCCTTACGCATCTGTGCGGTATTTCACACCGCATATGGTGCACTCTCAGTAC
AATCTGCTCTGATGCCGCATAAGAAGACGGCCGAAACGTGAGACCACTAGTCTTGGACTCCTGTTGATAG
ATCCAGTAATGACCTCAGAACTCCATCTGGATTTGTTCAGAACGCTCGGTTGCCGCCGGGCGTTTTTTAT
TGGTGAGAATCCAGGGGTCCCCAATAATTACGATTTTTGTCTTATTTGCCGACTACCTTGGTGATCTCGC
CTTTCACGTAGTGGACAAATTCTTCCAACTGATCTGCGCGCGAGGCCAAGCGATCTTCTTCTTGTCCAAG
ATAAGCCTGTCTAGCTTCAAGTATGACGGGCTGATACTGGGCCGGCAGGCGCTCCATTGCCCAGTCGGCA
GCGACATCCTTCGGCGCGATTTTGCCGGTTACTGCGCTGTACCAAATGCGGGACAACGTAAGCACTACAT
TTCGCTCATCGCCAGCCCAGTCGGGCGGCGAGTTCCATAGCGTTAAGGTTTCATTTAGCGCCTCAAATAG
ATCCTGTTCAGGAACCGGATCAAAGAGTTCCTCCGCCGCTGGACCTACCAAGGCAACGCTATGTTCTCTT
GCTTTTGTCAGCAAGATAGCCAGATCAATGTCGATCGTGGCTGGCTCGAAGATACCTGCAAGAATGTCAT
TGCGCTGCCATTCTCCAAATTGCAGTTCGCGCTTAGCTGGATAACGCCACGGAATGATGTCGTCGTGCAC
AACAATGGTGACTTCTACAGCGCGGAGAATCTCGCTCTCTCCAGGGGAAGCCGAAGTTTCCAAAAGGTCG
TTGATCAAAGCTCGCCGCGTTGTTTCATCAAGCCTTACGGTCACCGTAACCAGCAAATCAATATCACTGT
GTGGCTTCAGGCCGCCATCCACTGCGGAGCCGTACAAATGTACGGCCAGCAACGTCGGTTCGAGATGGCG
CTCGATGACGCCAACTACCTCTGATAGTTGAGTCGATACTTCGGCGATCACCGCTTCCCTCATGATGTTT
AACTTTGTTTTAGGGCGACTGCCCTGCTGCGTAACATCGTTGCTGCTCCATAACATCAAACATCGACCCA
CGGCGTAACGCGCTTGCTGCTTGGATGCCCGAGGCATAGACTGTACCCCAAAAAAACAGTCATAACAAGC
CATGAAAACCGCCACTGCGCCGTTACCACCGCTGCGTTCGGTCAAGGTTCATTTTTGTCCTTTTCCGCTG
CATAACCCTGCTTCGGGGTCATTATAGCGATTTTTTCGGTATATCCATCCTTTTTCGCACGATATACAGG
ATTTTGCCAAAGGGTTCGTGTAGACTTTCCTTGGTGTATCCAACGGCGTCAGCCGGGCAGGATAGGTGAA
GTAGGCCCACCCGCGAGCGGGTGTTCCTTCTTCACTGTCCCTTATTCGCACCTGGCGGTGCTCAACGGGA
ATCCTGCTCTGCGAGGCTGGCCGTAGGCCGGCCCTACCGGCGCGGCAGCGTTACCCGTGTCGGCGGCTCC
AACGGCTCGCCATCGTCCAGAAAACACGGCTCATCGGGCATCGGCAGGCGCTGCTGCCCGCGCCGTTCCC
ATTCCTCCGTTTCGGTCAAGGCTGGCAGGTCTGGTTCCATGCCCGGAATGCCGGGCTGGCTGGGCGGCTC
CTCGCCGGGGCCGGTCGGTAGTTGCTGCTCGCCCGGATACAGGGTCGGGATGCGGCGCAGGTCGCCATGC
CCCAACAGCGATTCGTCCTGGTCGTCGTGATCAACCACCACGGCGGCACTGAACACCGACAGGCGCAACT
GGTCGCGGGGCTGGCCCCACGCCACGCGGTCATTGACCACGTAGGCCGACACGGTGCCGGGGCCGTTGAG
CTTCACGACGGAGATCCAGCGCTCGGCCACCAAGTCCT
Features (pLannotate 1.2.2; 13 found; start..end, strand, type, name):
    239..1010    -  rep_origin     pBBR1 oriV: replication origin of the broad-host-range plasmid pBBR1 from Bordetella bronchiseptica; requires the pBBR1 Rep protein for replication
   1125..1211    -  terminator     rrnB T1 terminator: Escherichia coli rrnB; transcription terminator T1 from the E. coli rrnB gene
   1269..1290    +  protein_bind   CAP binding site: CAP binding activates transcription in the presence of cAMP. E. coli catabolite activator protein
   1305..1335    +  promoter       lac promoter: promoter for the E. coli lac operon
   1343..1359    +  protein_bind   lac operator: The lac repressor binds to the lac operator to inhibit transcription in E. coli. This inhibition can be relieved by adding lactose or isopropyl-β-D-thiogalactopyranoside (IPTG). lac repressor encoded by lacI
   1396..1452    -  misc_feature   MCS: pUC18/19 multiple cloning site
   1449..1606    +  CDS            lacZα (fragment): LacZα fragment of β-galactosidase; lacZ fragment
   1612..1701    -  misc_feature   bom (fragment): basis of mobility region from pBR322
   1736..1830    +  terminator     lambda t0 terminator: transcription terminator from phage lambda
   1862..2653    -  CDS            SmR: aminoglycoside adenylyltransferase (Murphy, 1985); aadA; confers resistance to spectinomycin and streptomycin
   2660..2716    -  CDS            GmR (fragment): gentamycin acetyltransferase; aacC1; confers resistance to gentamycin
   2995..3103    +  oriT           oriT: incP origin of transfer
   3114..238     -  CDS            pBBR1 Rep (across the origin): replication protein for the broad-host-range plasmid pBBR1 from Bordetella bronchiseptica
