[The description below was written by a language model from this plasmid's Addgene catalogue record and pLannotate feature annotations shown in this document.]
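Description:
KTK_016 is an empty destination backbone from the Komagataeibacter Tool Kit, a modular Golden Gate cloning system developed for building multigene constructs in cellulose-producing bacteria. It is derived from pSEVA431 and is a small (about 3.5 kb) broad-host-range bacterial expression vector. Replication depends on the pBBR1 oriV together with the plasmid-encoded pBBR1 Rep protein, a pairing that functions in many Gram-negative species as well as in E. coli, where the record lists it as low copy. Selection is by spectinomycin through the aadA (SmR) aminoglycoside adenylyltransferase gene, which also confers streptomycin resistance. The short gentamicin acetyltransferase fragment annotated next to it is only a remnant and not a functional marker. An incP oriT allows the plasmid to be mobilised by conjugation when transfer functions are supplied in trans.

There is no insert. The cloning position is instead occupied by a LacZ dropout transcription unit consisting of a CAP binding site, lac promoter and lac operator driving a lacZα fragment that includes pUC-type multiple cloning site sequence. This cassette sits between the rrnB T1 and lambda t0 terminators, which insulate the cargo region from the rest of the backbone. According to the depositor, the cassette is flanked by overhangs designed for "D2.2b" Golden Gate assembly within the toolkit hierarchy, and a BpiI recognition site was removed from the Rep coding sequence so that the backbone is not cut during assembly. Successful assembly replaces the lacZα unit, which would allow blue/white screening for recombinant colonies. The record does not explain further what the D2.2b position signifies.
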