Addgene plasmid #180523: KTK_016
Purpose: (Empty Backbone) Empty backbone for D2.2b cloning, contains LacZ dropout
Depositing lab: Tom Ellis. Depositing organization: Imperial College London. Publication: Komagataeibacter Tool Kit (KTK): A Modular Cloning System for Multigene Constructs and Programmed Protein Secretion from Cellulose Producing Bacteria. Goosens VJ, Walker KT, Aragon SM, Singh A, Senthivel VR, Dekker L, Caro-Astorga J, Buat MLA, Song W, Lee KY, Ellis T. ACS Synth Biol. 2021 Dec 17;10(12):3422-3434. doi: 10.1021/acssynbio.1c00358. Epub 2021 Nov 12. PubMed 34767345.
Backbone
  Vector backbone: pSEVA431
  Vector type: Bacterial Expression
Growth in bacteria
  Bacterial resistance: Spectinomycin, 50 μg/mL
  Growth temperature: 37°C
  Growth strain: DH5alpha
  Copy number: Low Copy
Gene/Insert
  Gene/Insert name: None
Terms and licenses: Academic/Nonprofit Terms; Industry Terms: Not Available to Industry
Depositor comments: Bpi I restriction site removed from replication protein coding gene, LacZ TU inserted with overhangs that will allow or D2.2b GG cloning. Read the preprint at https://www.biorxiv.org/content/10.1101/2021.06.09.447691v1.full
How to cite: KTK_016 was a gift from Tom Ellis (Addgene plasmid # 180523 ; http://n2t.net/addgene:180523 ; RRID:Addgene_180523)
